Addgene plasmid #91212: pAH750
Purpose: protoplast vector expressing 2 gRNAs targeting tomato ARF8A (AtU6 and AtSL7 promoters, structurally optimized gRNA scaffolds)
Depositing lab: Daniel Voytas. Depositing organization: University of Minnesota. Publication: A multi-purpose toolkit to enable advanced genome engineering in plants. Cermak T, Curtin SJ, Gil-Humanes J, Cegan R, Kono TJY, Konecna E, Belanto JJ, Starker CG, Mathre JW, Greenstein RL, Voytas DF. Plant Cell. 2017 May 18. pii: tpc.00922.2016. doi: 10.1105/tpc.16.00922. PubMed 28522548.
Backbone
  Vector backbone: pTRANS_100
  Vector type: Plant Expression, CRISPR
Growth in bacteria
  Bacterial resistance: Spectinomycin, 50 μg/mL
  Growth temperature: 37°C
  Growth strain: DH5alpha
  Copy number: High Copy
Gene/Insert
  Gene/Insert name: 2 gRNAs targeting tomato ARF8A
  gRNA/shRNA sequence: gRNA9: GCTGCCAGCCTGATCTTTGA, gRNA10: GTAAAGTTTTCTGGTTAATT
  Cloning method: Restriction Enzyme; 5′ cloning site unknown (unknown if destroyed); 3′ cloning site unknown (unknown if destroyed)
  Sequencing primers: 5′ unknown
Terms and licenses: Academic/Nonprofit Terms; Industry Terms: Not Available to Industry
How to cite: pAH750 was a gift from Daniel Voytas (Addgene plasmid # 91212 ; http://n2t.net/addgene:91212 ; RRID:Addgene_91212)
