[The description below was written by a language model from this plasmid's Addgene catalogue record and pLannotate feature annotations shown in this document.]
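Description:
pAH750 is a non-T-DNA plant expression and CRISPR vector built on the pTRANS_100 backbone and intended for direct delivery into protoplasts. It is propagated in E. coli from a high-copy ColE1/pUC-type origin and selected with spectinomycin. Resistance comes from an aadA (SmR) aminoglycoside adenylyltransferase gene, which sits downstream of fragments of a class 1 integron Pc promoter and a gentamicin acetyltransferase gene. No plant selectable marker is annotated, which fits a vector meant for transient assays rather than stable transformation.

The catalogue entry names only the guide RNAs as the insert, but the feature table of the 8.4 kb sequence also shows a complete nuclease cassette. In that cassette a CaMV 35S promoter drives Streptococcus pyogenes Cas9 and is terminated by the Arabidopsis HSP18.2 terminator. Downstream lie two single-guide RNA units, detected as two tracrRNA-derived scaffold fragments. According to the record, one guide is expressed from the Arabidopsis U6 promoter, of which only a short fragment is annotated. The other uses a promoter the record calls AtSL7, which the automated annotation did not pick up. Both guides carry structurally optimized scaffolds, which may explain why the scaffolds match the reference tracrRNA only partially.

The two guides target the tomato ARF8A gene, so a single transfection supplies Cas9 and both guides. Cutting at two sites in one gene can produce point mutations at either site or a deletion between them. The plasmid belongs to a modular plant genome engineering toolkit, and it appears suited to testing editing at ARF8A with separate Pol III-type promoters for each guide in tomato protoplasts.
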