Features (pLannotate 1.2.2; 10 found; start..end, strand, type, name):
     84..672     +  rep_origin     ori: high-copy-number ColE1/pMB1/pBR322/pUC origin of replication
   1389..1730    +  promoter       CaMV 35S promoter: strong constitutive promoter from cauliflower mosaic virus
   1768..5871    +  CDS            cas9: CAS9_STRP1 - Also known as csn1 From Streptococcus pyogenes serotype M1.
   5915..6163    +  terminator     HSP terminator: efficient transcription terminator from the Arabidopsis thaliana heat shock protein 18.2 gene (Nagaya et al., 2010)
   6560..6576    +  promoter       AtU6 promoter (fragment): consensus promoter from the three Arabidopsis U6 snRNA genes (Waibel and Filipowicz, 1990; Nekrasov et al., 2013)
   6670..6737    +  misc_RNA       tracrRNA (fragment): trans-activating CRISPR RNA for the Streptococcus pyogenes CRISPR/Cas9 system
   7113..7180    +  misc_RNA       tracrRNA (fragment): trans-activating CRISPR RNA for the Streptococcus pyogenes CRISPR/Cas9 system
   7354..7377    +  promoter       Pc promoter (fragment): intI1 (promoter lies within the coding sequence); class 1 integron promoter
   7553..7609    +  CDS            GmR (fragment): gentamycin acetyltransferase; aacC1; confers resistance to gentamycin
   7616..8407    +  CDS            SmR: aminoglycoside adenylyltransferase (Murphy, 1985); aadA; confers resistance to spectinomycin and streptomycin
>Addgene plasmid #91212 | pAH750 | addgene full sequence | sequence record 182463 | Addgene NGS Result
CACCCATGACCAAAATCCCTTAACGTGAGTTACGCGTCGTTCCACTGAGCGTCAGACCCCGTAGAAAAGA
TCAAAGGATCTTCTTGAGATCCTTTTTTTCTGCGCGTAATCTGCTGCTTGCAAACAAAAAAACCACCGCT
ACCAGCGGTGGTTTGTTTGCCGGATCAAGAGCTACCAACTCTTTTTCCGAAGGTAACTGGCTTCAGCAGA
GCGCAGATACCAAATACTGTTCTTCTAGTGTAGCCGTAGTTAGGCCACCACTTCAAGAACTCTGTAGCAC
CGCCTACATACCTCGCTCTGCTAATCCTGTTACCAGTGGCTGCTGCCAGTGGCGATAAGTCGTGTCTTAC
CGGGTTGGACTCAAGACGATAGTTACCGGATAAGGCGCAGCGGTCGGGCTGAACGGGGGGTTCGTGCACA
CAGCCCAGCTTGGAGCGAACGACCTACACCGAACTGAGATACCTACAGCGTGAGCTATGAGAAAGCGCCA
CGCTTCCCGAAGGGAGAAAGGCGGACAGGTATCCGGTAAGCGGCAGGGTCGGAACAGGAGAGCGCACGAG
GGAGCTTCCAGGGGGAAACGCCTGGTATCTTTATAGTCCTGTCGGGTTTCGCCACCTCTGACTTGAGCGT
CGATTTTTGTGATGCTCGTCAGGGGGGCGGAGCCTATGGAAAAACGCCAGCAACGCGGCCTTTTTACGGT
TCCTGGCCTTTTGCTGGCCTTTTGCTCACATGTTCTTTCCTGCGTTATCCCCTGATTCTGTGGATAACCG
TATTACCGCCTTTGAGTGAGCTGATACCGCTCGCCGCAGCCGAACGACCGAGCGCAGCGAGTCAGTGAGC
GAGGAAGCGGGAGAGCGCCCATATGCGCACTCCTCGCATGCGGCGCGCCGATCGGCGCGCCAGATTTGCC
TTTTCAATTTCAGAAAGAATGCTAACCCACAGATGGTTAGAGAGGCTTACGCAGCAGGTATCATCAAGAC
GATCTACCCGAGCAATAATCTCCAGGAAATCAAATACCTTCCCAAGAAGGTTAAAGATGCAGTCAAAAGA
TTCAGGACTAACTGCATCAAGAACACAGAGAAAGATATATTTCTCAAGATCAGAAGTACTATTCCAGTAT
GGACGATTCAAGGCTTGCTTCACAAACCAAGGCAAGTAATAGAGATTGGAGTCTCTAAAAAGGTAGTTCC
CACTGAATCAAAGGCCATGGAGTCAAAGATTCAAATAGAGGACCTAACAGAACTCGCCGTAAAGACTGGC
GAACAGTTCATACAGAGTCTCTTACGACTCAATGACAAGAAGAAAATCTTCGTCAACATGGTGGAGCACG
ACACACTTGTCTACTCCAAAAATATCAAAGATACAGTCTCAGAAGACCAAAGGGCAATTGAGACTTTTCA
ACAAAGGGTAATATCCGGAAACCTCCTCGGATTCCATTGCCCAGCTATCTGTCACTTTATTGTGAAGATA
GTGGAAAAGGAAGGTGGCTCCTACAAATGCCATCATTGCGATAAAGGAAAGGCCATCGTTGAAGATGCCT
CTGCCGACAGTGGTCCCAAAGATGGACCCCCACCCACGAGGAGCATCGTGGAAAAAGAAGACGTTCCAAC
CACGTCTTCAAAGCAAGTGGATTGATGTGATATCTCCACTGACGTAAGGGATGACGCACAATCCCACTAT
CCTTCGCAAGACCCTTCCTCTATATAAGGAAGTTCATTTCATTTGGAGAGAACACGGGGGACTCCTGCAG
GTAGATCGCTCGTCGACATGGATAAGAAGTACTCTATCGGACTCGATATCGGAACTAACTCTGTGGGATG
GGCTGTGATCACCGATGAGTACAAGGTGCCATCTAAGAAGTTCAAGGTTCTCGGAAACACCGATAGGCAC
TCTATCAAGAAAAACCTTATCGGTGCTCTCCTCTTCGATTCTGGTGAAACTGCTGAGGCTACCAGACTCA
AGAGAACCGCTAGAAGAAGGTACACCAGAAGAAAGAACAGGATCTGCTACCTCCAAGAGATCTTCTCTAA
CGAGATGGCTAAAGTGGATGATTCATTCTTCCACAGGCTCGAAGAGTCATTCCTCGTGGAAGAAGATAAG
AAGCACGAGAGGCACCCTATCTTCGGAAACATCGTTGATGAGGTGGCATACCACGAGAAGTACCCTACTA
TCTACCACCTCAGAAAGAAGCTCGTTGATTCTACTGATAAGGCTGATCTCAGGCTCATCTACCTCGCTCT
CGCTCACATGATCAAGTTCAGAGGACACTTCCTCATCGAGGGTGATCTCAACCCTGATAACTCTGATGTG
GATAAGTTGTTCATCCAGCTCGTGCAGACCTACAACCAGCTTTTCGAAGAGAACCCTATCAACGCTTCAG
GTGTGGATGCTAAGGCTATCCTCTCTGCTAGGCTCTCTAAGTCAAGAAGGCTTGAGAACCTCATTGCTCA
GCTCCCTGGTGAGAAGAAGAACGGACTTTTCGGAAACTTGATCGCTCTCTCTCTCGGACTCACCCCTAAC
TTCAAGTCTAACTTCGATCTCGCTGAGGATGCAAAGCTCCAGCTCTCAAAGGATACCTACGATGATGATC
TCGATAACCTCCTCGCTCAGATCGGAGATCAGTACGCTGATTTGTTCCTCGCTGCTAAGAACCTCTCTGA
TGCTATCCTCCTCAGTGATATCCTCAGAGTGAACACCGAGATCACCAAGGCTCCACTCTCAGCTTCTATG
ATCAAGAGATACGATGAGCACCACCAGGATCTCACACTTCTCAAGGCTCTTGTTAGACAGCAGCTCCCAG
AGAAGTACAAAGAGATTTTCTTCGATCAGTCTAAGAACGGATACGCTGGTTACATCGATGGTGGTGCATC
TCAAGAAGAGTTCTACAAGTTCATCAAGCCTATCCTCGAGAAGATGGATGGAACCGAGGAACTCCTCGTG
AAGCTCAATAGAGAGGATCTTCTCAGAAAGCAGAGGACCTTCGATAACGGATCTATCCCTCATCAGATCC
ACCTCGGAGAGTTGCACGCTATCCTTAGAAGGCAAGAGGATTTCTACCCATTCCTCAAGGATAACAGGGA
AAAGATTGAGAAGATTCTCACCTTCAGAATCCCTTACTACGTGGGACCTCTCGCTAGAGGAAACTCAAGA
TTCGCTTGGATGACCAGAAAGTCTGAGGAAACCATCACCCCTTGGAACTTCGAAGAGGTGGTGGATAAGG
GTGCTAGTGCTCAGTCTTTCATCGAGAGGATGACCAACTTCGATAAGAACCTTCCAAACGAGAAGGTGCT
CCCTAAGCACTCTTTGCTCTACGAGTACTTCACCGTGTACAACGAGTTGACCAAGGTTAAGTACGTGACC
GAGGGAATGAGGAAGCCTGCTTTTTTGTCAGGTGAGCAAAAGAAGGCTATCGTTGATCTCTTGTTCAAGA
CCAACAGAAAGGTGACCGTGAAGCAGCTCAAAGAGGATTACTTCAAGAAAATCGAGTGCTTCGATTCAGT
TGAGATTTCTGGTGTTGAGGATAGGTTCAACGCATCTCTCGGAACCTACCACGATCTCCTCAAGATCATT
AAGGATAAGGATTTCTTGGATAACGAGGAAAACGAGGATATCTTGGAGGATATCGTTCTTACCCTCACCC
TCTTTGAAGATAGAGAGATGATTGAAGAAAGGCTCAAGACCTACGCTCATCTCTTCGATGATAAGGTGAT
GAAGCAGTTGAAGAGAAGAAGATACACTGGTTGGGGAAGGCTCTCAAGAAAGCTCATTAACGGAATCAGG
GATAAGCAGTCTGGAAAGACAATCCTTGATTTCCTCAAGTCTGATGGATTCGCTAACAGAAACTTCATGC
AGCTCATCCACGATGATTCTCTCACCTTTAAAGAGGATATCCAGAAGGCTCAGGTTTCAGGACAGGGTGA
TAGTCTCCATGAGCATATCGCTAACCTCGCTGGATCTCCTGCAATCAAGAAGGGAATCCTCCAGACTGTG
AAGGTTGTGGATGAGTTGGTGAAGGTGATGGGAAGGCATAAGCCTGAGAACATCGTGATCGAAATGGCTA
GAGAGAACCAGACCACTCAGAAGGGACAGAAGAACTCTAGGGAAAGGATGAAGAGGATCGAGGAAGGTAT
CAAAGAGCTTGGATCTCAGATCCTCAAAGAGCACCCTGTTGAGAACACTCAGCTCCAGAATGAGAAGCTC
TACCTCTACTACCTCCAGAACGGAAGGGATATGTATGTGGATCAAGAGTTGGATATCAACAGGCTCTCTG
ATTACGATGTTGATCATATCGTGCCACAGTCATTCTTGAAGGATGATTCTATCGATAACAAGGTGCTCAC
CAGGTCTGATAAGAACAGGGGTAAGAGTGATAACGTGCCAAGTGAAGAGGTTGTGAAGAAAATGAAGAAC
TATTGGAGGCAGCTCCTCAACGCTAAGCTCATCACTCAGAGAAAGTTCGATAACTTGACTAAGGCTGAGA
GGGGAGGACTCTCTGAATTGGATAAGGCAGGATTCATCAAGAGGCAGCTTGTGGAAACCAGGCAGATCAC
TAAGCACGTTGCACAGATCCTCGATTCTAGGATGAACACCAAGTACGATGAGAACGATAAGTTGATCAGG
GAAGTGAAGGTTATCACCCTCAAGTCAAAGCTCGTGTCTGATTTCAGAAAGGATTTCCAATTCTACAAGG
TGAGGGAAATCAACAACTACCACCACGCTCACGATGCTTACCTTAACGCTGTTGTTGGAACCGCTCTCAT
CAAGAAGTATCCTAAGCTCGAGTCAGAGTTCGTGTACGGTGATTACAAGGTGTACGATGTGAGGAAGATG
ATCGCTAAGTCTGAGCAAGAGATCGGAAAGGCTACCGCTAAGTATTTCTTCTACTCTAACATCATGAATT
TCTTCAAGACCGAGATTACCCTCGCTAACGGTGAGATCAGAAAGAGGCCACTCATCGAGACAAACGGTGA
AACAGGTGAGATCGTGTGGGATAAGGGAAGGGATTTCGCTACCGTTAGAAAGGTGCTCTCTATGCCACAG
GTGAACATCGTTAAGAAAACCGAGGTGCAGACCGGTGGATTCTCTAAAGAGTCTATCCTCCCTAAGAGGA
ACTCTGATAAGCTCATTGCTAGGAAGAAGGATTGGGACCCTAAGAAATACGGTGGTTTCGATTCTCCTAC
CGTGGCTTACTCTGTTCTCGTTGTGGCTAAGGTTGAGAAGGGAAAGAGTAAGAAGCTCAAGTCTGTTAAG
GAACTTCTCGGAATCACTATCATGGAAAGGTCATCTTTCGAGAAGAACCCAATCGATTTCCTCGAGGCTA
AGGGATACAAAGAGGTTAAGAAGGATCTCATCATCAAGCTCCCAAAGTACTCACTCTTCGAACTCGAGAA
CGGTAGAAAGAGGATGCTCGCTTCTGCTGGTGAGCTTCAAAAGGGAAACGAGCTTGCTCTCCCATCTAAG
TACGTTAACTTTCTTTACCTCGCTTCTCACTACGAGAAGTTGAAGGGATCTCCAGAAGATAACGAGCAGA
AGCAACTTTTCGTTGAGCAGCACAAGCACTACTTGGATGAGATCATCGAGCAGATCTCTGAGTTCTCTAA
AAGGGTGATCCTCGCTGATGCAAACCTCGATAAGGTGTTGTCTGCTTACAACAAGCACAGAGATAAGCCT
ATCAGGGAACAGGCAGAGAACATCATCCATCTCTTCACCCTTACCAACCTCGGTGCTCCTGCTGCTTTCA
AGTACTTCGATACAACCATCGATAGGAAGAGATACACCTCTACCAAAGAAGTGCTCGATGCTACCCTCAT
CCATCAGTCTATCACTGGACTCTACGAGACTAGGATCGATCTCTCACAGCTCGGTGGTGATTCAAGGGCT
GATCCTAAGAAGAAGAGGAAGGTTTGACTCGAGATATGAAGATGAAGATGAAATATTTGGTGTGTCAAAT
AAAAAGCTTGTGTGCTTAAGTTTGTGTTTTTTTCTTGGCTTGTTGTGTTATGAATTTGTGGCTTTTTCTA
ATATTAAATGAATGTAAGATCACATTATAATGAATAAACAAATGTTTCTATAATCCATTGTGAATGTTTT
GTTGGATCTCTTCTGCAGCATATAACTACTGTATGTGCTATGGTATGGACTATGGAATATGATTAAAGAT
AAGGAGCTCCGGTGACGGACCCATGGCTTCGTTGAACAACGGAAACTCGACTTGCCTTCCGCACAATACA
TCATTTCTTCTTAGCTTTTTTTCTTCTTCTTCGTTCATACAGTTTTTTTTTGTTTATCAGCTTACATTTT
CTTGAACCGTAGCTTTCGTTTTCTTCTTTTTAACTTTCCATTCGGAGTTTTTGTATCTTGTTTCATAGTT
TGTCCCAGGATTAGAATGATTAGGCATCGAACCTTCAAGAATTTGATTGAATAAAACATCTTCATTCTTA
AGATATGAAGATAATCTTCAAAAGGCCCCTGGGAATCTGAAAGAAGAGAAGCAGGCCCATTTATATGGGA
AAGAACAATAGTATTTCTTATATAGGCCCATTTAAGTTGAAAACAATCTTCAAAAGTCCCACATCGCTTA
GATAAGAAAACGAAGCTGAGTTTATATACAGCTAGAGTCGAAGTAGTGATTGCTGCCAGCCTGATCTTTG
AGTTTAAGAGCTATGCTGGAAACAGCATAGCAAGTTTAAATAAGGCTAGTCCGTTATCAACTTGAAAAAG
TGGCACCGAGTCGGTGCTTTTTTTCCCGGCGCCATGGATGTTGTTGTTACCAGAAAGTAAATAAATGTTC
AATCTCTGATGTTCTCAAGTAAGTGAGTTTTATTGGGAATAATATTAACTTATGTTCTTCTTGCATTTGA
TTTCTTTGCCGCTCTCTTCTTCTATCTTAAATCTGTGTATACTATTTCACTATTGGGCTTTTTATTAGTC
TATAATGGGACTCAAAATAAGGCTTTGGCCCACATCAAAAAGATAAGTCACAAATCAAAACTAAATTCAG
AGTCTTTTCTCCCACATCGGTCACTGTACTCATTTTGTGTTTGTTTATATATTACACGAACCGATCTTTG
GTACGTAAAGTTTTCTGGTTAATTGTTTAAGAGCTATGCTGGAAACAGCATAGCAAGTTTAAATAAGGCT
AGTCCGTTATCAACTTGAAAAAGTGGCACCGAGTCGGTGCTTTTTTTCGCGCGTAGTCCTCGGTAATATC
GCAGAACAAAAGTACCTGATATCGAGTGTACTTCAAGTCACACCGGCGAGTGCCAGCCAGGACAGAAATG
CCTCGACTTCGCTGCTACCCAAGGTTGCCGGGTGACGCACACCGTGGAAACGGATGAAGGCACGAACCCA
GTGGACATAAGCCTGTTCGGTTCGTAAGCTGTAATGCAAGTAGCGTATGCGCTCACGCAACTGGTCCAGA
ACCTTGACCGAACGCAGCGGTGGTAACGGCGCAGTGGCGGTTTTCATGGCTTGTTATGACTGTTTTTTTG
GGGTACAGTCTATGCCTCGGGCATCCAAGCAGCAAGCGCGTTACGCCGTGGGTCGATGTTTGATGTTATG
GAGCAGCAACGATGTTACGCAGCAGGGCAGTCGCCCTAAAACAAAGTTAAACATTATGAGGGAAGCGGTG
ATCGCCGAAGTATCGACTCAACTATCAGAGGTAGTTGGCGTCATCGAGCGCCATCTCGAACCGACGTTGC
TGGCCGTACATTTGTACGGCTCCGCAGTGGATGGCGGCCTGAAGCCACACAGTGATATTGATTTGCTGGT
TACGGTGACCGTAAGGCTTGATGAAACAACGCGGCGAGCTTTGATCAACGACCTTTTGGAAACTTCGGCT
TCCCCTGGAGAGAGCGAGATTCTCCGCGCTGTAGAAGTCACCATTGTTGTGCACGACGACATCATTCCGT
GGCGTTATCCAGCTAAGCGCGAACTGCAATTTGGAGAATGGCAGCGCAATGACATTCTTGCAGGTATCTT
CGAGCCAGCCACGATCGACATTGATCTGGCTATCTTGCTGACAAAAGCAAGAGAACATAGCGTTGCCTTG
GTAGGTCCAGCGGCGGAGGAACTCTTTGATCCGGTTCCTGAACAGGATCTATTTGAGGCGCTAAATGAAA
CCTTAACGCTATGGAACTCGCCGCCCGACTGGGCTGGCGATGAGCGAAATGTAGTGCTTACGTTGTCCCG
CATTTGGTACAGCGCAGTAACCGGCAAAATCGCGCCGAAGGATGTCGCTGCCGACTGGGCAATGGAGCGC
CTGCCGGCCCAGTATCAGCCCGTCATACTTGAAGCTAGACAGGCTTATCTTGGACAAGAAGAAGATCGCT
TGGCCTCGCGCGCAGATCAGTTGGAAGAATTTGTCCACTACGTGAAAGGCGAGATCACCAAGGTAGTCGG
CAAATAACCCTCGAGC
